Addgene plasmid #63347: pFusX3-1
Purpose: Encodes RVD positions 7-9 in TALEN assembly
Depositing lab: Stephen Ekker. Depositing organization: Mayo Foundation for Medical Education and Research. Publication: FusX: A rapid one-step TALE assembly system for genome science. Ma AC, McNulty MS, Tanya PL, Jarryd CM, Martinez-Galvez G, Argue DP, Lee HB, Urban MD, Bullard CE, Blackburn PR, Man TK, Clark KJ, Ekker SC. Hum Gene Ther. 2016 Jun;27(6):451-63. doi: 10.1089/hum.2015.172 PubMed 26854857.
Backbone
  Vector backbone: FusX3
  Backbone size w/o insert (bp): 3015
  Vector type: TALEN
Growth in bacteria
  Bacterial resistance: Spectinomycin, 50 μg/mL
  Growth temperature: 37°C
  Growth strain: DH5alpha
  Copy number: High Copy
Gene/Insert
  Gene/Insert name: NI NI NI (alt name: X3_AAA)
  Species: Synthetic
  Mutation: none
  Cloning method: Restriction Enzyme; 5′ cloning site BsaI (destroyed during cloning); 3′ cloning site BsaI (destroyed during cloning)
  Sequencing primers: 5′ pCR8_F1; 3′ pCR8_R1
Terms and licenses: Academic/Nonprofit Terms; Industry Terms: Not Available to Industry
How to cite: pFusX3-1 was a gift from Stephen Ekker (Addgene plasmid # 63347 ; http://n2t.net/addgene:63347 ; RRID:Addgene_63347)
