[The description below was written by a language model from this plasmid's Addgene catalogue record.]
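Description:
pFusX3-1 is a bacterial library plasmid from the FusX TALE assembly system, a kit designed to build custom TAL effector repeat arrays in a single step. It is built on the FusX3 backbone (about 3 kb without the insert), is maintained at high copy number in standard E. coli cloning strains, and is selected with spectinomycin. The record does not name the origin of replication or provide a feature map, so further backbone details cannot be given. The listed sequencing primers are pCR8-type primers that read into the insert from the flanking vector sequence.

The payload is a synthetic, pre-assembled trimer of TALE repeats carrying the repeat-variable diresidues NI NI NI (alternate name X3_AAA). In the TALE code, NI specifies recognition of adenine, so this module reads the trinucleotide AAA. As the "X3" designation and stated purpose indicate, it supplies RVD positions 7 to 9 of the final array. It is presumably one member of a set of such plasmids covering the possible RVD triplets at this position. The trimer was cloned using BsaI sites, which were destroyed in the process, consistent with Golden Gate-style cloning, in which type IIS enzymes cut outside their recognition sequences to leave defined overhangs.

In use, this plasmid is combined with the corresponding trimer modules for the other positions of the array and a receiver vector to assemble a complete TALE DNA-binding domain, typically for TALEN-based genome editing. The plasmid has no expression function in eukaryotic cells and serves purely as a building-block donor. The record does not describe the enzymes or overhangs used to release the module during final assembly.
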