>Addgene plasmid #63347 | pFusX3-1 | depositor partial sequence | sequence record 105212 | pFusX3_AAA
AGTCTTAAGCGTCTCCATGGCCTGACCCCGGACCAAGTGGTGGCTATCGCCAGCAACATTGGCGGCAAGC
AAGCGCTCGAAACGGTGCAGCGGCTGTTGCCGGTGCTGTGCCAGGACCATGGCCTCACACCCGATCAGGT
CGTGGCTATCGCCAGCAACATTGGCGGCAAGCAAGCGCTCGAAACGGTGCAGCGGCTGTTGCCGGTGCTG
TGCCAGGACCATGGCCTGACCCCGGACCAAGTGGTGGCTATCGCCAGCAACATTGGCGGCAAGCAAGCGC
TCGAAACGGTGCAGCGGCTGTTGCCGGTGCTGTGCCAGGACCATGGCCTGCGAGACGTC
