>Addgene plasmid #63347 | pFusX3-1 | depositor partial sequence | sequence record 105213 | FusX3
CGTCTCCATGGCCTGACCCCGGACCAAGTGGTGGCTATCGAGACCGGCGCCGCTACGGGCGCGTCCCATT
CGCCATTCAGGCTGCGCAACTGTTGGGAAGGGCGATCGGTGCGGGCTCTTCGCTATTACGCCAGCTGGCG
AAAGGGGGATGTGCTGCAAGGCGATTAAGTTGGGAACGCCAGGGTTTTCCCAGTCACGACGTTGTAAAAC
GACGGCCAGTGAGCGCGCGTAATCGACTCACTATAGGGCGAATTGGGTACCGGGCCCCCCCTCGAGGTCC
TCCAGCTTTTGTTCCCTTTAGTGAGGGTTAATTGCGCGCTTGGCGTAATCATGGTCATAGCTGTTTCCTG
TGTGAAATTGTTATCCGCTCACAATTCCACACAACATACGAGCCGGAAGCATAAAGTGTAAAGCCTGGGG
TGCCTAATGAGTGAGCTAACTCACATTAATTGCGTTGCGCTCACTGCCCGCTTTCCACCGGTGGTCTCTG
GCGGCAAGCAAGCGCTCGAAACGGTGCAGCGGCTGTTGCCGGTGCTGTGCCAGGACCATGGCCTGCGAGA
CGTCTAGACCAGCCAGGACAGAAATGCCTCGACTTCGCTGCTACCCAAGGTTGCCGGGTGACGCACACCG
TGGAAACGGATGAAGGCACGAACCCAGTGGACATAAGCCTGTTCGGTTCGTAAGCTGTAATGCAAGTAGC
GTATGCGCTCACGCAACTGGTCCAGAACCTTGACCGAACGCAGCGGTGGTAACGGCGCAGTGGCGGTTTT
CATGGCTTGTTATGACTGTTTTTTTGGGGTACAGTCTATGCCTCGGGCATCCAAGCAGCAAGCGCGTTAC
GCCGTGGGTCGATGTTTGATGTTATGGAGCAGCAACGATGTTACGCAGCAGGGCAGTCGCCCTAAAACAA
AGTTAAACATTATGAGGGAAGCGGTGATCGCCGAAGTATCGACTCAACTATCAGAGGTAGTTGGCGTCAT
CGAGCGCCATCTCGAACCGACGTTGCTGGCCGTACATTTGTACGGCTCCGCAGTGGATGGCGGCCTGAAG
CCACACAGTGATATTGATTTGCTGGTTACGGTGACCGTAAGGCTTGATGAAACAACGCGGCGAGCTTTGA
TCAACGACCTTTTGGAAACTTCGGCTTCCCCTGGAGAGAGCGAGATTCTCCGCGCTGTAGAAGTCACCAT
TGTTGTGCACGACGACATCATTCCGTGGCGTTATCCAGCTAAGCGCGAACTGCAATTTGGAGAATGGCAG
CGCAATGACATTCTTGCAGGTATCTTCGAGCCAGCCACGATCGACATTGATCTGGCTATCTTGCTGACAA
AAGCAAGAGAACATAGCGTTGCCTTGGTAGGTCCAGCGGCGGAGGAACTCTTTGATCCGGTTCCTGAACA
GGATCTATTTGAGGCGCTAAATGAAACCTTAACGCTATGGAACTCGCCGCCCGACTGGGCTGGCGATGAG
CGAAATGTAGTGCTTACGTTGTCCCGCATTTGGTACAGCGCAGTAACCGGCAAAATCGCGCCGAAGGATG
TCGCTGCCGACTGGGCAATGGAGCGCCTGCCGGCCCAGTATCAGCCCGTCATACTTGAAGCTAGACAGGC
TTATCTTGGACAAGAAGAAGATCGCTTGGCCTCGCGCGCAGATCAGTTGGAAGAATTTGTCCACTACGTG
AAAGGCGAGATCACCAAGGTAGTCGGCAAATAACCCTCGAGCCACCCATGACCAAAATCCCTTAACGTGA
GTTACGCGTCGTTCCACTGAGCGTCAGACCCCGTAGAAAAGATCAAAGGATCTTCTTGAGATCCTTTTTT
TCTGCGCGTAATCTGCTGCTTGCAAACAAAAAAACCACCGCTACCAGCGGTGGTTTGTTTGCCGGATCAA
GAGCTACCAACTCTTTTTCCGAAGGTAACTGGCTTCAGCAGAGCGCAGATACCAAATACTGTCCTTCTAG
TGTAGCCGTAGTTAGGCCACCACTTCAAGAACTCTGTAGCACCGCCTACATACCTCGCTCTGCTAATCCT
GTTACCAGTGGCTGCTGCCAGTGGCGATAAGTCGTGTCTTACCGGGTTGGACTCAAGACGATAGTTACCG
GATAAGGCGCAGCGGTCGGGCTGAACGGGGGGTTCGTGCACACAGCCCAGCTTGGAGCGAACGACCTACA
CCGAACTGAGATACCTACAGCGTGAGCATTGAGAAAGCGCCACGCTTCCCGAAGGGAGAAAGGCGGACAG
GTATCCGGTAAGCGGCAGGGTCGGAACAGGAGAGCGCACGAGGGAGCTTCCAGGGGGAAACGCCTGGTAT
CTTTATAGTCCTGTCGGGTTTCGCCACCTCTGACTTGAGCGTCGATTTTTGTGATGCTCGTCAGGGGGGC
GGAGCCTATGGAAAAACGCCAGCAACGCGGCCTTTTTACGGTTCCTGGCCTTTTGCTGGCCTTTTGCTCA
CATGTTCTTTCCTGCGTTATCCCCTGATTCTGTGGATAACCGTATTACCGCCTTTGAGTGAGCTGATACC
GCTCGCCGCAGCCGAACGACCGAGCGCAGCGAGTCAGTGAGCGAGGAAGCGGAAGAGCGCCCAATACGCA
AACCGCCTCTCCCCGCGCGTTGGCCGATTCATTAATGCAGCTGGCACGACAGGTTTCCCGACTGGAAAGC
GGGCAGTGAGCGCAACGCAATTAATACGCGTACCGCTAGCCAGGAAGAGTTTGTAGAAACGCAAAAAGGC
CATCCGTCAGGATGGCCTTCTGCTTAGTTTGATGCCTGGCAGTTTATGGCGGGCGTCCTGCCCGCCACCC
TCCGGGCCGTTGCTTCACAACGTTCAAATCCGCTCCCGGCGGATTTGTCCTACTCAGGAGAGCGTTCACC
GACAAACAACAGATAAAACGAAAGGCCCAGTCTTCCGACTGAGCCTTTCGTTTTATTTGATGCCTGGCAG
TTCCCTACTCTCGCGTTAACGCTAGCATGGATGTTTTCCCAGTCACGACGTTGTAAAACGACGGCCAGTC
TTAAG
