>Addgene plasmid #63347 | pFusX3-1 | addgene partial sequence | sequence record 115369 | pCR8_R1 5'-cgaaccgaacaggcttatgt-3'
GTGCGTCACCCGGCAACCTTGGGTAGCAGCGAAGTCGAGGCATTTCTGTCCTGGCTGGTCTAGACGTCTC
GCAGGCCATGGTCCTGGCACAGCACCGGCAACAGCCGCTGCACCGTTTCGAGCGCTTGCTTGCCGCCAAT
GTTGCTGGCGATAGCCACCACTTGGTCCGGGGTCAGGCCATGGTCCTGGCACAGCACCGGCAACAGCCGC
TGCACCGTTTCGAGCGCTTGCTTGCCGCCAATGTTGCTGGCGATAGCCACGACCTGATCGGGTGTGAGGC
CATGGTCCTGGCACAGCACCGGCAACAGCCGCTGCACCGTTTCGAGCGCTTGCTTGCCGCCAATGTTGCT
GGCGATAGCCACCACTTGGTCCGGGGTCAGGCCATGGAGACGCTTAAGACTGGCCGTCGTTTTACAACGT
CGTGACTGGGAAAACATCCATGCTAGCGTTAACGCGAGAGTAGGGAACTGCCAGGCATCAAATAAAACGA
AAGGCTCAGTCGGAAGACTGGGCCTTTCGTTTTATCTGTTGTTTGTCGGTGAACGCTCTCCTGAGTAGGA
CAAATCCGCCGGGAGCGGATTTGAACGTTGTGAAGCAACGGCCCGGAGGGTGGCGGGCAGGACGCCCGCC
ATAAACTGCCAGGCATCAAACTAAGCAGAAGGCCATCCTGACGGATGGCCTTTTTGCGTTTCTACAAACT
CTTCCTGGCTAGCGGTACGCGTATTAATTGCGTTGCGCTCACTGCCCGCTTTCCAGTCGGGAAACCTGTC
GTGCCAGCT
